>Addgene plasmid #136863 | pEBTetDBl-CLIP-Cep76 | depositor full sequence | sequence record 264154 | Full Sequence
TTGTACAAAGTGGTGATGGCAGCTAGCGGCGCGCCCGGCCGCGGGGCAGTGCATGTAATCCCTTCAGTTG
GTTGGTACAACTTGCCAACTGGGCCCTGTTCCACATGTGACACGGGGGGGGACCAAACACAAAGGGGTTC
TCTGACTGTAGTTGACATCCTTATAAATGGATGTGCACATTTGCCAACACTGAGTGGCTTTCATCCTGGA
GCAGACTTTGCAGTCTGTGGACTGCAACACAACATTGCCTTTATGTGTAACTCTTGGCTGAAGCTCTTAC
ACCAATGCTGGGGGACATGTACCTCCCAGGGGCCCAGGAAGACTACGGGAGGCTACACCAACGTCAATCA
GAGGGGCCTGTGTAGCTACCGATAAGCGGACCCTCAAGAGGGCATTAGCAATAGTGTTTATAAGGCCCCC
TTGTTAACCCTAAACGGGTAGCATATGCTTCCCGGGTAGTAGTATATACTATCCAGACTAACCCTAATTC
AATAGCATATGTTACCCAACGGGAAGCATATGCTATCGAATTAGGGTTAGTAAAAGGGTCCTAAGGAACA
GCGATATCTCCCACCCCATGAGCTGTCACGGTTTTATTTACATGGGGTCAGGATTCCACGAGGGTAGTGA
ACCATTTTAGTCACAAGGGCAGTGGCTGAAGATCAAGGAGCGGGCAGTGAACTCTCCTGAATCTTCGCCT
GCTTCTTCATTCTCCTTCGTTTAGCTAATAGAATAACTGCTGAGTTGTGAACAGTAAGGTGTATGTGAGG
TGCTCGAAAACAAGGTTTCAGGTGACGCCCCCAGAATAAAATTTGGACGGGGGGTTCAGTGGTGGCATTG
TGCTATGACACCAATATAACCCTCACAAACCCCTTGGGCAATAAATACTAGTGTAGGAATGAAACATTCT
GAATATCTTTAACAATAGAAATCCATGGGGTGGGGACAAGCCGTAAAGACTGGATGTCCATCTCACACGA
ATTTATGGCTATGGGCAACACATAATCCTAGTGCAATATGATACTGGGGTTATTAAGATGTGTCCCAGGC
AGGGACCAAGACAGGTGAACCATGTTGTTACACTCTATTTGTAACAAGGGGAAAGAGAGTGGACGCCGAC
AGCAGCGGACTCCACTGGTTGTCTCTAACACCCCCGAAAATTAAACGGGGCTCCACGCCAATGGGGCCCA
TAAACAAAGACAAGTGGCCACTCTTTTTTTTGAAATTGTGGAGTGGGGGCACGCGTCAGCCCCCACACGC
CGCCCTGCGGTTTTGGACTGTAAAATAAGGGTGTAATAACTTGGCTGATTGTAACCCCGCTAACCACTGC
GGTCAAACCACTTGCCCACAAAACCACTAATGGCACCCCGGGGAATACCTGCATAAGTAGGTGGGCGGGC
CAAGATAGGGGCGCGATTGCTGCGATCTGGAGGACAAATTACACACACTTGCGCCTGAGCGCCAAGCACA
GGGTTGTTGGTCCTCATATTCACGAGGTCGCTGAGAGCACGGTGGGCTAATGTTGCCATGGGTAGCATAT
ACTACCCAAATATCTGGATAGCATATGCTATCCTAATCTATATCTGGGTAGCATAGGCTATCCTAATCTA
TATCTGGGTAGCATATGCTATCCTAATCTATATCTGGGTAGTATATGCTATCCTAATTTATATCTGGGTA
GCATAGGCTATCCTAATCTATATCTGGGTAGCATATGCTATCCTAATCTATATCTGGGTAGTATATGCTA
TCCTAATCTGTATCCGGGTAGCATATGCTATCCTAATAGAGATTAGGGTAGTATATGCTATCCTAATTTA
TATCTGGGTAGCATATACTACCCAAATATCTGGATAGCATATGCTATCCTAATCTATATCTGGGTAGCAT
ATGCTATCCTAATCTATATCTGGGTAGCATAGGCTATCCTAATCTATATCTGGGTAGCATATGCTATCCT
AATCTATATCTGGGTAGTATATGCTATCCTAATTTATATCTGGGTAGCATAGGCTATCCTAATCTATATC
TGGGTAGCATATGCTATCCTAATCTATATCTGGGTAGTATATGCTATCCTAATCTGTATCCGGGTAGCAT
ATGCTATCCTCATGCATATACAGTCAGCATATGATACCCAGTAGTAGAGTGGGAGTGCTATCCTTTGCAT
ATGCCGCCACCTCCCAAGGGGGCGTGAATTTTCGCTGCTTGTCCTTTTCCTGCTGGTTGCTCCCATTCTT
AGGTGAATTTAAGGAGGCCAGGCTAAAGCCGTCGCATGTCTGATTGCTCACCAGGTAAATGTCGCTAATG
TTTTCCAACGCGAGAAGGTGTTGAGCGCGGAGCTGAGTGACGTGACAACATGGGTATGCCCAATTGCCCC
ATGTTGGGAGGACGAAAATGGTGACAAGACAGATGGCCAGAAATACACCAACAGCACGCATGATGTCTAC
TGGGGATTTATTCTTTAGTGCGGGGGAATACACGGCTTTTAATACGATTGAGGGCGTCTCCTAACAAGTT
ACATCACTCCTGCCCTTCCTCACCCTCATCTCCATCACCTCCTTCATCTCCGTCATCTCCGTCATCACCC
TCCGCGGCAGCCCCTTCCACCATAGGTGGAAACCAGGGAGGCAAATCTACTCCATCGTCAAAGCTGCACA
CAGTCACCCTGATATTGCAGGTAGGAGCGGGCTTTGTCATAACAAGGTCCTTAATCGCATCCTTCAAAAC
CTCAGCAAATATATGAGTTTGTAAAAAGACCATGAAATAACAGACAATGGACTCCCTTAGCGGGCCAGGT
TGTGGGCCGGGTCCAGGGGCCATTCCAAAGGGGAGACGACTCAATGGTGTAAGACGACATTGTGGAATAG
CAAGGGCAGTTCCTCGCCTTAGGTTGTAAAGGGAGGTCTTACTACCTCCATATACGAACACACCGGCGAC
CCAAGTTCCTTCGTCGGTAGTCCTTTCTACGTGACTCCTAGCCAGGAGAGCTCTTAAACCTTCTGCAATG
TTCTCAAATTTCGGGTTGGAACCTCCTTGACCACGATGCTTTTCCAAACCACCCTCCTTTTTTGCGCCCT
GCCTCCATCACCCTGACCCCGGGGTCCAGTGCTTGGGCCTTCTCCTGGGTCATCTGCGGGGCCCTGCTCT
ATCGCTCCCGGGGGCACGTCAGGCTCACCATCTGGGCCACCTTCTTGGTGGTATTCAAAATAATCGGCTT
CCCCTACAGGGTGGAAAAATGGCCTTCTACCTGGAGGGGGCCTGCGCGGTGGAGACCCGGATGATGATGA
CTGACTACTGGGACTCCTGGGCCTCTTTTCTCCACGTCCACGACCTCTCCCCCTGGCTCTTTCACGACTT
CCCCCCCTGGCTCTTTCACGTCCTCTACCCCGGCGGCCTCCACTACCTCCTCGACCCCGGCCTCCACTAC
CTCCTCGACCCCGGCCTCCACTGCCTCCTCGACCCCGGCCTCCACCTCCTGCTCCTGCCCCTCCTGCTCC
TGCCCCTCCTCCTGCTCCTGCCCCTCCTGCCCCTCCTGCTCCTGCCCCTCCTGCCCCTCCTGCTCCTGCC
CCTCCTGCCCCTCCTGCTCCTGCCCCTCCTGCCCCTCCTCCTGCTCCTGCCCCTCCTGCCCCTCCTCCTG
CTCCTGCCCCTCCTGCCCCTCCTGCTCCTGCCCCTCCTGCCCCTCCTGCTCCTGCCCCTCCTGCCCCTCC
TGCTCCTGCCCCTCCTGCTCCTGCCCCTCCTGCTCCTGCCCCTCCTGCTCCTGCCCCTCCTGCCCCTCCT
GCCCCTCCTCCTGCTCCTGCCCCTCCTGCTCCTGCCCCTCCTGCCCCTCCTGCCCCTCCTGCTCCTGCCC
CTCCTCCTGCTCCTGCCCCTCCTGCCCCTCCTGCCCCTCCTCCTGCTCCTGCCCCTCCTGCCCCTCCTCC
TGCTCCTGCCCCTCCTCCTGCTCCTGCCCCTCCTGCCCCTCCTGCCCCTCCTCCTGCTCCTGCCCCTCCT
GCCCCTCCTCCTGCTCCTGCCCCTCCTCCTGCTCCTGCCCCTCCTGCCCCTCCTGCCCCTCCTCCTGCTC
CTGCCCCTCCTCCTGCTCCTGCCCCTCCTGCCCCTCCTGCCCCTCCTGCCCCTCCTCCTGCTCCTGCCCC
TCCTCCTGCTCCTGCCCCTCCTGCTCCTGCCCCTCCCGCTCCTGCTCCTGCTCCTGTTCCACCGTGGGTC
CCTTTGCAGCCAATGCAACTTGGACGTTTTTGGGGTCTCCGGACACCATCTCTATGTCTTGGCCCTGATC
CTGAGCCGCCCGGGGCTCCTGGTCTTCCGCCTCCTCGTCCTCGTCCTCTTCCCCGTCCTCGTCCATGGTT
ATCACCCCCTCTTCTTTGAGGTCCACTGCCGCCGGAGCCTTCTGGTCCAGATGTGTCTCCCTTCTCTCCT
AGGCCATTTCCAGGTCCTGTACCTGGCCCCTCGTCAGACATGATTCACACTAAAAGAGATCAATAGACAT
CTTTATTAGACGACGCTCAGTGAATACAGGGAGTGCAGACTCCTGCCCCCTCCAACAGCCCCCCCACCCT
CATCCCCTTCATGGTCGCTGTCAGACAGATCCAGGTCTGAAAATTCCCCATCCTCCGAACCATCCTCGTC
CTCATCACCAATTACTCGCAGCCCGGAAAACTCCCGCTGAACATCCTCAAGATTTGCGTCCTGAGCCTCA
AGCCAGGCCTCAAATTCCTCGTCCCCCTTTTTGCTGGACGGTAGGGATGGGGATTCTCGGGACCCCTCCT
CTTCCTCTTCAAGGTCACCAGACAGAGATGCTACTGGGGCAACGGAAGAAAAGCTGGGTGCGGCCTGTGA
GGATCAGCTTATCGATGATAAGCTGTCAAACATGAGAATTCTTGAAGACGAAAGGGCCTCGTGATACGCC
TATTTTTATAGGTTAATGTCATGATAATAATGGTTTCTTAGACGTCAGGTGGCACTTTTCGGGGAAATGT
GCGCGGAACCCCTATTTGTTTATTTTTCTAAATACATTCAAATATGTATCCGCTCATGAGACAATAACCC
TGATAAATGCTTCAATAATATTGAAAAAGGAAGAGTATGAGTATTCAACATTTCCGTGTCGCCCTTATTC
CCTTTTTTGCGGCATTTTGCCTTCCTGTTTTTGCTCACCCAGAAACGCTGGTGAAAGTAAAAGATGCTGA
AGATCAGTTGGGTGCACGAGTGGGTTACATCGAACTGGATCTCAACAGCGGTAAGATCCTTGAGAGTTTT
CGCCCCGAAGAACGTTTTCCAATGATGAGCACTTTTAAAGTTCTGCTATGTGGCGCGGTATTATCCCGTG
TTGACGCCGGGCAAGAGCAACTCGGTCGCCGCATACACTATTCTCAGAATGACTTGGTTGAGTACTCACC
AGTCACAGAAAAGCATCTTACGGATGGCATGACAGTAAGAGAATTATGCAGTGCTGCCATAACCATGAGT
GATAACACTGCGGCCAACTTACTTCTGACAACGATCGGAGGACCGAAGGAGCTAACCGCTTTTTTGCACA
ACATGGGGGATCATGTAACTCGCCTTGATCGTTGGGAACCGGAGCTGAATGAAGCCATACCAAACGACGA
GCGTGACACCACGATGCCTGCAGCAATGGCAACAACGTTGCGCAAACTATTAACTGGCGAACTACTTACT
CTAGCTTCCCGGCAACAATTAATAGACTGGATGGAGGCGGATAAAGTTGCAGGACCACTTCTGCGCTCGG
CCCTTCCGGCTGGCTGGTTTATTGCTGATAAATCTGGAGCCGGTGAGCGTGGGTCTCGCGGTATCATTGC
AGCACTGGGGCCAGATGGTAAGCCCTCCCGTATCGTAGTTATCTACACGACGGGGAGTCAGGCAACTATG
GATGAACGAAATAGACAGATCGCTGAGATAGGTGCCTCACTGATTAAGCATTGGTAACTGTCAGACCAAG
TTTACTCATATATACTTTAGATTGATTTAAAACTTCATTTTTAATTTAAAAGGATCTAGGTGAAGATCCT
TTTTGATAATCTCATGACCAAAATCCCTTAACGTGAGTTTTCGTTCCACTGAGCGTCAGACCCCGTAGAA
AAGATCAAAGGATCTTCTTGAGATCCTTTTTTTCTGCGCGTAATCTGCTGCTTGCAAACAAAAAAACCAC
CGCTACCAGCGGTGGTTTGTTTGCCGGATCAAGAGCTACCAACTCTTTTTCCGAAGGTAACTGGCTTCAG
CAGAGCGCAGATACCAAATACTGTCCTTCTAGTGTAGCCGTAGTTAGGCCACCACTTCAAGAACTCTGTA
GCACCGCCTACATACCTCGCTCTGCTAATCCTGTTACCAGTGGCTGCTGCCAGTGGCGATAAGTCGTGTC
TTACCGGGTTGGACTCAAGACGATAGTTACCGGATAAGGCGCAGCGGTCGGGCTGAACGGGGGGTTCGTG
CACACAGCCCAGCTTGGAGCGAACGACCTACACCGAACTGAGATACCTACAGCGTGAGCTATGAGAAAGC
GCCACGCTTCCCGAAGGGAGAAAGGCGGACAGGTATCCGGTAAGCGGCAGGGTCGGAACAGGAGAGCGCA
CGAGGGAGCTTCCAGGGGGAAACGCCTGGTATCTTTATAGTCCTGTCGGGTTTCGCCACCTCTGACTTGA
GCGTCGATTTTTGTGATGCTCGTCAGGGGGGCGGAGCCTATGGAAAAACGCCAGCAACGCGGCCTTTTTA
CGGTTCCTGGCCTTTTGCTGGCCTTGAAGCTGTCCCTGATGGTCGTCATCTACCTGCCTGGACAGCATGG
CCTGCAACGCGGGCATCCCGATGCCGCCGGAAGCGAGAAGAATCATAATGGGGAAGGCCATCCAGCCTCG
CGTCGAACTAGATGATCCGGCTGTGGAATGTGTGTCAGTTAGGGTGTGGAAAGTCCCCAGGCTCCCCAGC
AGGCAGAAGTATGCAAAGCATGCATCTCAATTAGTCAGCAACCAGGTGTGGAAAGTCCCCAGGCTCCCCA
GCAGGCAGAAGTATGCAAAGCATGCATCTCAATTAGTCAGCAACCATAGTCCCGCCCCTAACTCCGCCCA
TCCCGCCCCTAACTCCGCCCAGTTCCGCCCATTCTCCGCCCCATGGCTGACTAATTTTTTTTATTTATGC
AGAGGCCGAGGCCGCCTCGGCCTCTGAGCTATTCCAGAAGTAGTGAGGAGGCTTTTTTGGAGGGTGACCG
CCACGACCGGTATGGCCAAGCCTTTGTCTCAAGAAGAATCCACCCTCATTGAAAGAGCAACGGCTACAAT
CAACAGCATCCCCATCTCTGAAGACTACAGCGTCGCCAGCGCAGCTCTCTCTAGCGACGGCCGCATCTTC
ACTGGTGTCAATGTATATCATTTTACTGGGGGACCTTGTGCAGAACTCGTGGTGCTGGGCACTGCTGCTG
CTGCGGCAGCTGGCAACCTGACTTGTATCGTCGCGATCGGAAATGAGAACAGGGGCATCTTGAGCCCCTG
CGGACGGTGCCGACAGGTGCTTCTCGATCTGCATCCTGGGATCAAAGCCATAGTGAAGGACAGTGATGGA
CAGCCGACGGCAGTTGGGATTCGTGAATTGCTGCCCTCTGGTTACGGTCCGACGCGGCCCGACGGGTCCG
AGGGGGGTCGACCTCGAAACTTGTTTATTGCAGCTTATAATGGTTACAAATAAAGCAATAGCATCACAAA
TTTCACAAATAAAGCATTTTTTTCACTGCATTCTAGTTGTGGTTTGTCCAAACTCATCAATGTATCTTAT
CATGTCTGGATCTGATCCGAACCCCTTCCTCGACCAATTCTCATGTTTGACAGCTTATCATCGCAGATCC
GGGCAACGTTGTTGCCATTGCTCGACCAATTCTCATGTTTGACAGCTTATCATCGCAGATCCGTATGGTG
CACTCTCAGTACAATCTGCTCTGATGCCGCATAGTTAAGCCAGTATCTGCTCCCTGCTTGTGTGTTGGAG
GTCGCTGAGTAGTGCGCGAGCAAAATTTAAGCTACAACAAGGCAAGGCTTGACCGACAATTGCATGAAGA
ATCTGCTTAGGGTTAGGCGTTTTGCGCTGCTTCGCGATGTACGGGCCAGATATACGCGTATCTGAGGGGA
CTAGGGTGTGTTTAGGCGAAAAGCGGGGCTTCGGTTGTACGCGGTTAGGAGTCCCCTCAGGATATAGTAG
TTTCGCTTTTGCATAGGGAGGGGGAAATGTAGTCTTATGCAATACTCTTGTAGTCTTGCAACATGGTAAC
GATGAGTTAGCAACATGCCTTACAAGGAGAGAAAAAGCACCGTGCATGCCGATTGGTGGAAGTAAGGTGG
TACGATCGTGCCTTATTAGGAAGGCAACAGACGGGTCTGACATGGATTGGACGAACCACTGAATTCCGCA
TTGCAGAGATATTGTATTTAAGTGCCTAGCTCGATACAATAAACGCCATTTGACCATTCACCACATTGGT
GTGCACCTCCAAGCTGGCCGGGGATCCTCTAGGGCCTCTGAGCTATTCCAGAAGTAGTGAAGAGGCTTTT
TTGGAGGCCTAGGCTTTTGCAAAAAGCTCCGGATCGATCCTGAGAACTTCAGGGTGAGTTTGGGGACCCT
TGATTGTTCTTTCTTTTTCGCTATTGTAAAATTCATGTTATATGGAGGGGGCAAAGTTTTCAGGGTGTTG
TTTAGAATGGGAAGATGTCCCTTGTATCACCATGGACCCTCATGATAATTTTGTTTCTTTCACTTTCTAC
TCTGTTGACAACCATTGTCTCCTCTTATTTTCTTTTCATTTTCTGTAACTTTTTCGTTAAACTTTAGCTT
GCATTTGTAACGAATTTTTAAATTCACTTTTGTTTATTTGTCAGATTGTAAGTACTTTCTCTAATCACTT
TTTTTTCAAGGCAATCAGGGTATATTATATTGTACTTCAGCACAGTTTTAGAGAACAATTGTTATAATTA
AATGATAAGGTAGAATATTTCTGCATATAAATTCTGGCTGGCGTGGAAATATTCTTATTGGTAGAAACAA
CTACATCCTGGTCATCATCCTGCCTTTCTCTTTATGGTTACAATGATATACACTGTTTGAGATGAGGATA
AAATACTCTGAGTCCAAACCGGGCCCCTCTGCTAACCATGTTCATGCCTTCTTCTTTTTCCTACAGCTCC
TGGGCAACGTGCTGGTTATTGTGCTGTCTCATCATTTTGGCAAAGAATTGTAATACGACTCACTATAGGG
CGAATTGATATGTCTAGATTAGATAAAAGTAAAGTGATTAACAGCGCATTAGAGCTGCTTAATGAGGTCG
GAATCGAAGGTTTAACAACCCGTAAACTCGCCCAGAAGCTAGGTGTAGAGCAGCCTACATTGTATTGGCA
TGTAAAAAATAAGCGGGCTTTGCTCGACGCCTTAGCCATTGAGATGTTAGATAGGCACCATACTCACTTT
TGCCCTTTAGAAGGGGAAAGCTGGCAAGATTTTTTACGTAATAACGCTAAAAGTTTTAGATGTGCTTTAC
TAAGTCATCGCGATGGAGCAAAAGTACATTTAGGTACACGGCCTACAGAAAAACAGTATGAAACTCTCGA
AAATCAATTAGCCTTTTTATGCCAACAAGGTTTTTCACTAGAGAATGCATTATATGCACTCAGCGCTGTG
GGGCATTTTACTTTAGGTTGCGTATTGGAAGATCAAGAGCATCAAGTCGCTAAAGAAGAAAGGGAAACAC
CTACTACTGATAGTATGCCGCCATTATTACGACAAGCTATCGAATTATTTGATCACCAAGGTGCAGAGCC
AGCCTTCTTATTCGGCCTTGAATTGATCATATGCGGATTAGAAAAACAACTTAAATGTGAAAGTGGGTCC
GCGTACAGCGGATCCCGGGAATTCAGATCTTATTAAAGCAGAACTTGTTTATTGCAGCTTATAATGGTTA
CAAATAAAGCAATAGCATCACAAATTTCACAAATAAAGCATTTTTTTCACTGCATTCTAGTTGTGGTTTG
TCCAAACTCATCAATGTATCTTATCATGTCTGGTCGAATCCATGGCGCAGAACTGGTAGGTATGGAAGAT
CCGCGTTGACATTGATTATTGACTAGTTATTAATAGTAATCAATTACGGGGTCATTAGTTCATAGCCCAT
ATATGGAGTTCCGCGTTACATAACTTACGGTAAATGGCCCGCCTGGCTGACCGCCCAACGACCCCCGCCC
ATTGACGTCAATAATGACGTATGTTCCCATAGTAACGCCAATAGGGACTTTCCATTGACGTCAATGGGTG
GAGTATTTACGGTAAACTGCCCACTTGGCAGTACATCAAGTGTATCATATGCCAAGTACGCCCCCTATTG
ACGTCAATGACGGTAAATGGCCCGCCTGGCATTATGCCCAGTACATGACCTTATGGGACTTTCCTACTTG
GCAGTACATCTACGTATTAGTCATCGCTATTACCATGGTGATGCGGTTTTGGCAGTACATCAATGGGCGT
GGATAGCGGTTTGACTCACGGGGATTTCCAAGTCTCCACCCCATTGACGTCAATGGGAGTTTGTTTTGGC
ACCAAAATCAACGGGACTTTCCAAAATGTCGTAACAACTCCGCCCCATTGACGCAAATGGGCGGTAGGCG
TGTACGGTGGGAGGTCTATATAAGCAGAGCTCTCCCTATCAGTGATAGAGATCTCCCTATCAGTGATAGA
GATCGTCGACGAGCTCGTTTAGTGAACCGTCAGATCGCCTGGAGACGCCATCCACGCTGTTTTGACCTCC
ATAGAAGACACCGGGACCGATCCAGCCTCCGGACTCTAGCGTTTAAACTTAAGCTTACCACCATGGATTA
TAAAGACGATGATGACAAGCACCACCACCACCACCACGACAAGGATTGTGAAATGAAACGCACCACACTG
GACAGCCCTTTGGGGAAGCTGGAGCTGTCTGGTTGTGAGCAGGGTCTGCACGAAATAATTTTTCTGGGCA
AGGGGACGTCTGCAGCTGATGCCGTGGAGGTCCCAGCCCCCGCTGCGGTTCTCGGAGGTCCGGAGCCCCT
GATACAGGCTACAGCCTGGCTGAATGCCTATTTCCACCAGCCCGAGGCTATCGAAGAGTTCCCCGTGCCG
GCTCTTCACCATCCCGTTTTCCAGCAAGAGTCGTTCACCAGACAGGTGTTATGGAAGCTGCTGAAGGTTG
TGAAATTCGGAGAAGTGATTTCTGAGTCACACTTAGCAGCCCTGGTAGGCAACCCCGCAGCCACGGCAGC
AGTGAATACGGCACTGGATGGCAATCCTGTCCCTATCCTGATCCCGTGCCACAGAGTGGTCCAGGGGGAT
TCGGATGTGGGGCCGTACCTTGGTGGACTGGCCGTGAAGGAATGGCTTCTGGCCCATGAAGGCCACCGGT
TGGGGAAGCCAGGCTTGGGATTCGAACTGGAGGTGCTGTTCCAGGGCCCCGGTACCGCCATCACAAGTTT
GTACAAAAAAGCAGGCACCATGTCGCTGCCTCCGGAGAAAGCCTCCGAGCTGAAGCAGCTCATCCACCAG
CAGCTGAGCAAGATGGATGTCCATGGTAGAATAAGAGAAATCCTTGCTGAGACTATACGGGAAGAATTGG
CACCTGATCAACAGCATTTATCAACAGAAGATTTGATCAAAGCCCTTAGACGTCGAGGAATCATTGACGA
TGTGATGAAAGAACTTAATTTTGTTACTGACAGTGTTGAGCAAGAACTCCCTTCCTCTCCAAAACAACCT
ATTTGTTTTGATAGACAATCGACATTAAAAAAAACTAATATTGATCCAACACGGAGGTATCTTTACCTTC
AGGTTTTGGGTGGAAAAGCTTTCTTGGAACATCTGCAAGAACCTGAGCCTTTACCTGGACAAGTTTGTTC
AACGTTTACTTTATGTTTACATTATCGAAACCAACGTTTTCGTTCTAAACCTGTTCCATGTGCCTGTGAA
CCAGATTTTCATGATGGCTTTTTACTTGAAGTACACAGAGAAAGCTTGGGTGATGGAACTAGAATGGCTG
ATTCAACAACAATGTTATCAATAAGTGATCCAATTCATATGGTGCTAATCAAAACAGACATATTTGGTGA
GACGACTTTAGTAGCATCATATTTTCTGGAATGGCGATCGGTTTTGGGCTCAGAAAATGGAGTGACCAGT
CTGACTGTGGAACTTATGGGTGTAGGCACAGAATCAAAAGTTTCTGTGGGAATTTTAAATATAAAACTTG
AAATGTATCCACCACTCAATCAAACGTTATCTCAAGAAGTAGTGAACACACAGCTTGCTTTGGAACGTCA
GAAAACTGCAGAGAAAGAGCGATTATTTCTTGTATATGCTAAGCAGTGGTGGAGAGAATATTTGCAAATT
CGACCCTCACACAACTCACGACTGGTTAAGATTTTTGCACAGGATGAAAATGGGATAAATAGACCAGTCT
GTTCCTATGTTAAACCACTTCGAGCTGGACGGCTTCTTGATACTCCAAGGCAAGCAGCAAGATTTGTTAA
TGTCCTTGGTTATGAACGAGCCCCTGTTATTGGAGGAGGAGGTAAACAGGAGCAGTGGTGCACTCTGCTG
GCCTTTCTCTGTAGAAACAAGGGTGACTGTGAAGATCACGCTAACCTTCTGTGCAGCCTTCTTCTTGGAT
ATGGATTAGAAGCCTTTGTTTGTGTTGGGACCAAGGCAAAAGGAGTACCTCATGCATGGGTTATGACTTG
TGGAACTGATGGGGCCATCACTTTTTGGGAGAGTTTAACAGGACACAGGTACATCCATAAACCTACCAAT
CCTGATGAACCTCCAGTTGCTGAACAGCCCAAACCACTGTACCCATATCGAACAATTGGTTGTGTTTTCA
ACCATCAGATGTTCCTGGGAAATTGTCAACCCTCTGATGCAGTAGAAACCTGTGTATTTGATTTGAACGA
TGAATCCAAATGGAAACCCATGAGTGAGGAAGCAATTAAATCTGTGTGTGCTCCTGGAGCTACAACATCC
CTTCCTCCCTTTCCACCTCTGTGTGCATCCACAATTGACGCGTCAGTAACAAGTAATGAAATTGAAATGC
AGCTGAGGCTCCTGGTGTCAGAACACAGGAAGGATCTTGGCCTCACTACTGTTTGGGAAGACCAGCTCTC
CTACCTTTTATCACCAGCTTTGGCTTCTTATGAATTTGAGCGTACAACAAGTATATCAGCAGGCAATGAA
GAATTTCAAGATGCCATAAGAAGGGCTGTACCTGATGGTCACACATTTAAAGGGTTCCCAATACATTTTG
TGTATAGAAATGCAAGACGTGCATTTGCCACATGTCTTCGATCTCCTTTCTGTGAAGAAATAATCTGTTG
CCGTGGAGACCAAGTGCGACTGGCAGTTCGTGTCCGAGTATTTACTTACCCTGAATCTGCATGTGCTGTT
TGGATCATGTTTGCTTGTAAATATCGCTCGGTATTATAGATACCCAGCTTTC
Features (pLannotate 1.2.2; 30 found; start..end, strand, type, name):
    433..2222    -  rep_origin     oriP: Epstein-Barr virus oriP replication origin (Yates et al., 2000)
   2223..2441    -  CDS            gL (fragment): GL_EBVB9 - Experimental evidence at protein level: Swiss-Prot protein existence level 1. The heterodimer glycoprotein H-glycoprotein L is required for the fusion of viral and plasma membranes leading to virus entry into the host cell. Acts as a functional inhibitor of gH and maintains gH in an inhibited form. Upon binding to host integrins, gL dissociates from gH leading to activation of the viral fusion glycoproteins gB and gH. Fusion of EBV with B-lymphocytes requires the additional receptor- binding protein gp42, which forms a complex with gH/gL. The heterodimer gH/gL targets also host EPHA
   2524..4451    -  CDS            EBNA1 (fragment): Epstein-Barr nuclear antigen 1, also known as EBNA-1 crucial for latent viral infection, and for episomal amplification of vectors containing the oriP origin (Okita et al., 2013)
   4489..4833    -  CDS            BRRF2_EBVB9 (fragment): Protein inferred from homology: Swiss-Prot protein existence level 3. From Epstein-Barr virus (strain B95-8) (HHV-4) (Human herpesvirus 4).
   4836..4859    -  promoter       tet promoter (fragment): E. coli promoter for tetracycline efflux protein gene
   4972..5076    +  promoter       AmpR promoter: bla
   5077..5937    +  CDS            AmpR: β-lactamase; bla; confers resistance to ampicillin, carbenicillin, and related antibiotics
   6108..6696    +  rep_origin     ori: high-copy-number ColE1/pMB1/pBR322/pUC origin of replication
   6742..6865    -  CDS            TcR (fragment): tetracycline efflux protein; tet; confers resistance to tetracycline
   6903..7200    +  promoter       SV40 promoter: SV40 enhancer and early promoter
   7222..7604    +  CDS            BSD (fragment): blasticidin S deaminase; Aspergillus terreus BSD; confers resistance to blasticidin
   7648..7782    +  polyA_signal   SV40 poly(A) signal: SV40 polyadenylation signal
   7904..7956    -  misc_feature   bom (fragment): basis of mobility region from pBR322
   8087..8180    +  ncRNA          Retro dr1: Accession: RF00214 - Retrovirus direct repeat 1 (dr1)
   8216..8477    +  promoter       RSV promoter: Rous sarcoma virus enhancer/promoter
   8503..8563    +  promoter       SV40 promoter (fragment): SV40 early promoter
   8594..9166    +  intron         β-globin intron: intron from rabbit β-globin gene
   9221..9239    +  promoter       T7 promoter: promoter for bacteriophage T7 RNA polymerase
   9250..9870    +  CDS            tetR: TETR2_ECOLX - Experimental evidence at protein level: Swiss-Prot protein existence level 1. TetR is the repressor of the tetracycline resistance element; its N-terminal region forms a helix-turn-helix structure and binds DNA. Binding of tetracycline to TetR reduces the repressor affinity for the tetracycline resistance gene (tetA) promoter operator sites. From Escherichia coli.
   9912..10033   +  polyA_signal   SV40 poly(A) signal: SV40 polyadenylation signal
  10088..10467   +  enhancer       CMV enhancer: human cytomegalovirus immediate early enhancer
  10468..10671   +  promoter       CMV promoter: human cytomegalovirus (CMV) immediate early promoter
  10673..10692   +  promoter       PLtetO-1 promoter (fragment): modified phage lambda PL promoter with tet operator sites (Lutz and Bujard, 1997)
  10694..10713   +  promoter       PLtetO-1 promoter (fragment): modified phage lambda PL promoter with tet operator sites (Lutz and Bujard, 1997)
  10721..10754   +  promoter       TRE3GV promoter (fragment): 3rd-generation Tet-responsive promoter that can be activated by binding of Tet-On® 3G, optimized for retroviral and lentiviral vectors
  10870..10887   +  CDS            9xHis (fragment): 9xHis affinity tag
  10888..11430   +  CDS            MGMT (fragment): MGMT_HUMAN - Experimental evidence at protein level: Swiss-Prot protein existence level 1. Involved in the cellular defense against the biological effects of O6-methylguanine (O6-MeG) and O4-methylthymine (O4-MeT) in DNA. Repairs the methylated nucleobase in DNA by stoichiometrically transferring the methyl group to a cysteine residue in the enzyme. This is a suicide reaction: the enzyme is irreversibly inactivated. From Homo sapiens (Human).
  11474..11494   +  protein_bind   attB1: mutant version of attB; core recombination site for the Gateway® BP reaction BP Clonase™
  11500..13476   +  CDS            CEP76: CEP76_HUMAN - Also known as C18orf9. Experimental evidence at protein level: Swiss-Prot protein existence level 1. Centrosomal protein involved in regulation of centriole duplication. Required to limit centriole duplication to once per cell cycle by preventing centriole reduplication. From Homo sapiens (Human).
  13482..14      -  protein_bind   attB2 (across the origin): mutant version of attB; recombination site for the Gateway® BP reaction BP Clonase™
