>Addgene plasmid #136863 | pEBTetDBl-CLIP-Cep76 | addgene full sequence | sequence record 276403 | Addgene NGS Result
TTGTACAAAGTGGTGATGGCAGCTAGCGGCGCGCCCGGCCGCGGGGCAGTGCATGTAATCCCTTCAGTTG
GTTGGTACAACTTGCCAACTGGGCCCTGTTCCACATGTGACACGGGGGGGGACCAAACACAAAGGGGTTC
TCTGACTGTAGTTGACATCCTTATAAATGGATGTGCACATTTGCCAACACTGAGTGGCTTTCATCCTGGA
GCAGACTTTGCAGTCTGTGGACTGCAACACAACATTGCCTTTATGTGTAACTCTTGGCTGAAGCTCTTAC
ACCAATGCTGGGGGACATGTACCTCCCAGGGGCCCAGGAAGACTACGGGAGGCTACACCAACGTCAATCA
GAGGGGCCTGTGTAGCTACCGATAAGCGGACCCTCAAGAGGGCATTAGCAATAGTGTTTATAAGGCCCCC
TTGTTAACCCTAAACGGGTAGCATATGCTTCCCGGGTAGTAGTATATACTATCCAGACTAACCCTAATTC
AATAGCATATGTTACCCAACGGGAAGCATATGCTATCGAATTAGGGTTAGTAAAAGGGTCCTAAGGAACA
GCGATATCTCCCACCCCATGAGCTGTCACGGTTTTATTTACATGGGGTCAGGATTCCACGAGGGTAGTGA
ACCATTTTAGTCACAAGGGCAGTGGCTGAAGATCAAGGAGCGGGCAGTGAACTCTCCTGAATCTTCGCCT
GCTTCTTCATTCTCCTTCGTTTAGCTAATAGAATAACTGCTGAGTTGTGAACAGTAAGGTGTATGTGAGG
TGCTCGAAAACAAGGTTTCAGGTGACGCCCCCAGAATAAAATTTGGACGGGGGGTTCAGTGGTGGCATTG
TGCTATGACACCAATATAACCCTCACAAACCCCTTGGGCAATAAATACTAGTGTAGGAATGAAACATTCT
GAATATCTTTAACAATAGAAATCCATGGGGTGGGGACAAGCCGTAAAGACTGGATGTCCATCTCACACGA
ATTTATGGCTATGGGCAACACATAATCCTAGTGCAATATGATACTGGGGTTATTAAGATGTGTCCCAGGC
AGGGACCAAGACAGGTGAACCATGTTGTTACACTCTATTTGTAACAAGGGGAAAGAGAGTGGACGCCGAC
AGCAGCGGACTCCACTGGTTGTCTCTAACACCCCCGAAAATTAAACGGGGCTCCACGCCAATGGGGCCCA
TAAACAAAGACAAGTGGCCACTCTTTTTTTTGAAATTGTGGAGTGGGGGCACGCGTCAGCCCCCACACGC
CGCCCTGCGGTTTTGGACTGTAAAATAAGGGTGTAATAACTTGGCTGATTGTAACCCCGCTAACCACTGC
GGTCAAACCACTTGCCCACAAAACCACTAATGGCACCCCGGGGAATACCTGCATAAGTAGGTGGGCGGGC
CAAGATAGGGGCGCGATTGCTGCGATCTGGAGGACAAATTACACACACTTGCGCCTGAGCGCCAAGCACA
GGGTTGTTGGTCCTCATATTCACGAGGTCGCTGAGAGCACGGTGGGCTAATGTTGCCATGGGTAGCATAT
ACTACCCAAATATCTGGATAGCATATGCTATCCTAATCTATATCTGGGTAGCATAGGCTATCCTAATCTA
TATCTGGGTAGTATATGCTATCCTAATCTGTATCCGGGTAGCATATGCTATCCTAATAGAGATTAGGGTA
GTATATGCTATCCTAATTTATATCTGGGTAGCATATACTACCCAAATATCTGGATAGCATATGCTATCCT
AATCTATATCTGGGTAGCATATGCTATCCTAATCTATATCTGGGTAGCATAGGCTATCCTAATCTATATC
TGGGTAGCATATGCTATCCTAATCTATATCTGGGTAGTATATGCTATCCTAATTTATATCTGGGTAGCAT
AGGCTATCCTAATCTATATCTGGGTAGCATATGCTATCCTAATCTATATCTGGGTAGTATATGCTATCCT
AATCTGTATCCGGGTAGCATATGCTATCCTCATGCATATACAGTCAGCATATGATACCCAGTAGTAGAGT
GGGAGTGCTATCCTTTGCATATGCCGCCACCTCCCAAGGGGGCGTGAATTTTCGCTGCTTGTCCTTTTCC
TGCTGGTTGCTCCCATTCTTAGGTGAATTTAAGGAGGCCAGGCTAAAGCCGTCGCATGTCTGATTGCTCA
CCAGGTAAATGTCGCTAATGTTTTCCAACGCGAGAAGGTGTTGAGCGCGGAGCTGAGTGACGTGACAACA
TGGGTATGCCCAATTGCCCCATGTTGGGAGGACGAAAATGGTGACAAGACAGATGGCCAGAAATACACCA
ACAGCACGCATGATGTCTACTGGGGATTTATTCTTTAGTGCGGGGGAATACACGGCTTTTAATACGATTG
AGGGCGTCTCCTAACAAGTTACATCACTCCTGCCCTTCCTCACCCTCATCTCCATCACCTCCTTCATCTC
CGTCATCTCCGTCATCACCCTCCGCGGCAGCCCCTTCCACCATAGGTGGAAACCAGGGAGGCAAATCTAC
TCCATCGTCAAAGCTGCACACAGTCACCCTGATATTGCAGGTAGGAGCGGGCTTTGTCATAACAAGGTCC
TTAATCGCATCCTTCAAAACCTCAGCAAATATATGAGTTTGTAAAAAGACCATGAAATAACAGACAATGG
ACTCCCTTAGCGGGCCAGGTTGTGGGCCGGGTCCAGGGGCCATTCCAAAGGGGAGACGACTCAATGGTGT
AAGACGACATTGTGGAATAGCAAGGGCAGTTCCTCGCCTTAGGTTGTAAAGGGAGGTCTTACTACCTCCA
TATACGAACACACCGGCGACCCAAGTTCCTTCGTCGGTAGTCCTTTCTACGTGACTCCTAGCCAGGAGAG
CTCTTAAACCTTCTGCAATGTTCTCAAATTTCGGGTTGGAACCTCCTTGACCACGATGCTTTCCAAACCA
CCCTCCTTTTTTGCGCCTGCCTCCATCACCCTGACCCCGGGGTCCAGTGCTTGGGCCTTCTCCTGGGTCA
TCTGCGGGGCCCTGCTCTATCGCTCCCGGGGGCACGTCAGGCTCACCATCTGGGCCACCTTCTTGGTGGT
ATTCAAAATAATCGGCTTCCCCTACAGGGTGGAAAAATGGCCTTCTACCTGGAGGGGGCCTGCGCGGTGG
AGACCCGGATGATGATGACTGACTACTGGGACTCCTGGGCCTCTTTTCTCCACGTCCACGACCTCTCCCC
CTGGCTCTTTCACGACTTCCCCCCCTGGCTCTTTCACGTCCTCTACCCCGGCGGCCTCCACTACCTCCTC
GACCCCGGCCTCCACTACCTCCTCGACCCCGGCCTCCACTGCCTCCTCGACCCCGGCCTCCACCTCCTGC
TCCTGCCCCTCCTGCTCCTGCCCCTCCTCCTGCTCCTGCCCCTCCTGCCCCTCCTGCTCCTGCCCCTCCT
GCCCCTCCTGCTCCTGCCCCTCCTGCCCCTCCTGCTCCTGCCCCTCCTGCCCCTCCTCCTGCTCCTGCCC
CTCCTGCCCCTCCTCCTGCTCCTGCCCCCCCKRCCCCTCCTGCTCCTGCCCCTCCTGCCCCTCCTGCTCC
TGCCCCTCCTGCCCCTCCTGCTCCTGCCCCTCCTGCTCCTGCCCCTCCTGCTCCTGCCCCTCCTGCTCCT
GCCCCTCCTGCCCCTCCTGCCCCTCCTCCTGCTCCTGCCCCTCCTGCTCCTGCCCCTCCTGCCCCTCCTG
CCCCTCCTGCTCCTGCCCCTCCTCCTGCTCCTGCCCCTCCTGCCCCTCCTKCCCCTCCTCCTGCTCCTGC
CCCTCCTSCCCCTCCTCCTSCTCCTSCCCCTCCTCCTCCTCCTCCCCCYCCTCCCCCTCCTSCCCCTCCT
CCTGCTCCTGCCCCTCCTGCCCCTCCTCCTGCTCCTGCCCCTCCTCCTGCTCCTGCCCCTCCTGCCCCTC
CTGCCCCTCCTCCTGCTCCTGCCCCTCCTCCTGCTCCTGCCCCTCCTGCCCCTCCTGCCCCTCCTGCCCC
TCCTCCTGCTCCTGCCCCTCCTCCTGCTCCTGCCCCTCCTGCTCCTGCCCCTCCCGCTCCTGCTCCTGCT
CCTGTTCCACCGTGGGTCCCTTTGCAGCCAATGCAACTTGGACGTTTTTGGGGTCTCCGGACACCATCTC
TATGTCTTGGCCCTGATCCTGAGCCGCCCGGGGCTCCTGGTCTTCCGCCTCCTCGTCCTCGTCCTCTTCC
CCGTCCTCGTCCATGGTTATCACCCCCTCTTCTTTGAGGTCCACTGCCGCCGGAGCCTTCTGGTCCAGAT
GTGTCTCCCTTCTCTCCTAGGCCATTTCCAGGTCCTGTACCTGGCCCCTCGTCAGACATGATTCACACTA
AAAGAGATCAATAGACATCTTTATTAGACGACGCTCAGTGAATACAGGGAGTGCAGACTCCTGCCCCCTC
CAACAGCCCCCCCACCCTCATCCCCTTCATGGTCGCTGTCAGACAGATCCAGGTCTGAAAATTCCCCATC
CTCCGAACCATCCTCGTCCTCATCACCAATTACTCGCAGCCCGGAAAACTCCCGCTGAACATCCTCAAGA
TTTGCGTCCTGAGCCTCAAGCCAGGCCTCAAATTCCTCGTCCCCCTTTTTGCTGGACGGTAGGGATGGGG
ATTCTCGGGACCCCTCCTCTTCCTCTTCAAGGTCACCAGACAGAGATGCTACTGGGGCAACGGAAGAAAA
GCTGGGTGCGGCCTGTGAGGATCAGCTTATCGATGATAAGCTGTCAAACATGAGAATTCTTGAAGACGAA
AGGGCCTCGTGATACGCCTATTTTTATAGGTTAATGTCATGATAATAATGGTTTCTTAGACGTCAGGTGG
CACTTTTCGGGGAAATGTGCGCGGAACCCCTATTTGTTTATTTTTCTAAATACATTCAAATATGTATCCG
CTCATGAGACAATAACCCTGATAAATGCTTCAATAATATTGAAAAAGGAAGAGTATGAGTATTCAACATT
TCCGTGTCGCCCTTATTCCCTTTTTTGCGGCATTTTGCCTTCCTGTTTTTGCTCACCCAGAAACGCTGGT
GAAAGTAAAAGATGCTGAAGATCAGTTGGGTGCACGAGTGGGTTACATCGAACTGGATCTCAACAGCGGT
AAGATCCTTGAGAGTTTTCGCCCCGAAGAACGTTTTCCAATGATGAGCACTTTTAAAGTTCTGCTATGTG
GCGCGGTATTATCCCGTGTTGACGCCGGGCAAGAGCAACTCGGTCGCCGCATACACTATTCTCAGAATGA
CTTGGTTGAGTACTCACCAGTCACAGAAAAGCATCTTACGGATGGCATGACAGTAAGAGAATTATGCAGT
GCTGCCATAACCATGAGTGATAACACTGCGGCCAACTTACTTCTGACAACGATCGGAGGACCGAAGGAGC
TAACCGCTTTTTTGCACAACATGGGGGATCATGTAACTCGCCTTGATCGTTGGGAACCGGAGCTGAATGA
AGCCATACCAAACGACGAGCGTGACACCACGATGCCTGCAGCAATGGCAACAACGTTGCGCAAACTATTA
ACTGGCGAACTACTTACTCTAGCTTCCCGGCAACAATTAATAGACTGGATGGAGGCGGATAAAGTTGCAG
GACCACTTCTGCGCTCGGCCCTTCCGGCTGGCTGGTTTATTGCTGATAAATCTGGAGCCGGTGAGCGTGG
GTCTCGCGGTATCATTGCAGCACTGGGGCCAGATGGTAAGCCCTCCCGTATCGTAGTTATCTACACGACG
GGGAGTCAGGCAACTATGGATGAACGAAATAGACAGATCGCTGAGATAGGTGCCTCACTGATTAAGCATT
GGTAACTGTCAGACCAAGTTTACTCATATATACTTTAGATTGATTTAAAACTTCATTTTTAATTTAAAAG
GATCTAGGTGAAGATCCTTTTTGATAATCTCATGACCAAAATCCCTTAACGTGAGTTTTCGTTCCACTGA
GCGTCAGACCCCGTAGAAAAGATCAAAGGATCTTCTTGAGATCCTTTTTTTCTGCGCGTAATCTGCTGCT
TGCAAACAAAAAAACCACCGCTACCAGCGGTGGTTTGTTTGCCGGATCAAGAGCTACCAACTCTTTTTCC
GAAGGTAACTGGCTTCAGCAGAGCGCAGATACCAAATACTGTCCTTCTAGTGTAGCCGTAGTTAGGCCAC
CACTTCAAGAACTCTGTAGCACCGCCTACATACCTCGCTCTGCTAATCCTGTTACCAGTGGCTGCTGCCA
GTGGCGATAAGTCGTGTCTTACCGGGTTGGACTCAAGACGATAGTTACCGGATAAGGCGCAGCGGTCGGG
CTGAACGGGGGGTTCGTGCACACAGCCCAGCTTGGAGCGAACGACCTACACCGAACTGAGATACCTACAG
CGTGAGCTATGAGAAAGCGCCACGCTTCCCGAAGGGAGAAAGGCGGACAGGTATCCGGTAAGCGGCAGGG
TCGGAACAGGAGAGCGCACGAGGGAGCTTCCAGGGGGAAACGCCTGGTATCTTTATAGTCCTGTCGGGTT
TCGCCACCTCTGACTTGAGCGTCGATTTTTGTGATGCTCGTCAGGGGGGCGGAGCCTATGGAAAAACGCC
AGCAACGCGGCCTTTTTACGGTTCCTGGCCTTTTGCTGGCCTTGAAGCTGTCCCTGATGGTCGTCATCTA
CCTGCCTGGACAGCATGGCCTGCAACGCGGGCATCCCGATGCCGCCGGAAGCGAGAAGAATCATAATGGG
GAAGGCCATCCAGCCTCGCGTCGAACTAGATGATCCGGCTGTGGAATGTGTGTCAGTTAGGGTGTGGAAA
GTCCCCAGGCTCCCCAGCAGGCAGAAGTATGCAAAGCATGCATCTCAATTAGTCAGCAACCAGGTGTGGA
AAGTCCCCAGGCTCCCCAGCAGGCAGAAGTATGCAAAGCATGCATCTCAATTAGTCAGCAACCATAGTCC
CGCCCCTAACTCCGCCCATCCCGCCCCTAACTCCGCCCAGTTCCGCCCATTCTCCGCCCCATGGCTGACT
AATTTTTTTTATTTATGCAGAGGCCGAGGCCGCCTCGGCCTCTGAGCTATTCCAGAAGTAGTGAGGAGGC
TTTTTTGGAGGGTGACCGCCACGACCGGTATGGCCAAGCCTTTGTCTCAAGAAGAATCCACCCTCATTGA
AAGAGCAACGGCTACAATCAACAGCATCCCCATCTCTGAAGACTACAGCGTCGCCAGCGCAGCTCTCTCT
AGCGACGGCCGCATCTTCACTGGTGTCAATGTATATCATTTTACTGGGGGACCTTGTGCAGAACTCGTGG
TGCTGGGCACTGCTGCTGCTGCGGCAGCTGGCAACCTGACTTGTATCGTCGCGATCGGAAATGAGAACAG
GGGCATCTTGAGCCCCTGCGGACGGTGCCGACAGGTGCTTCTCGATCTGCATCCTGGGATCAAAGCCATA
GTGAAGGACAGTGATGGACAGCCGACGGCAGTTGGGATTCGTGAATTGCTGCCCTCTGGTTATGTGTGGG
AGGGCTAACGGTCCGACGCGGCCCGACGGGTCCGAGGGGGGTCGACCTCGAAACTTGTTTATTGCAGCTT
ATAATGGTTACAAATAAAGCAATAGCATCACAAATTTCACAAATAAAGCATTTTTTTCACTGCATTCTAG
TTGTGGTTTGTCCAAACTCATCAATGTATCTTATCATGTCTGGATCTGATCCGAACCCCTTCCTCGACCA
ATTCTCATGTTTGACAGCTTATCATCGCAGATCCGGGCAACGTTGTTGCCATTGCTCGACCAATTCTCAT
GTTTGACAGCTTATCATCGCAGATCCGTATGGTGCACTCTCAGTACAATCTGCTCTGATGCCGCATAGTT
AAGCCAGTATCTGCTCCCTGCTTGTGTGTTGGAGGTCGCTGAGTAGTGCGCGAGCAAAATTTAAGCTACA
ACAAGGCAAGGCTTGACCGACAATTGCATGAAGAATCTGCTTAGGGTTAGGCGTTTTGCGCTGCTTCGCG
ATGTACGGGCCAGATATACGCGTATCTGAGGGGACTAGGGTGTGTTTAGGCGAAAAGCGGGGCTTCGGTT
GTACGCGGTTAGGAGTCCCCTCAGGATATAGTAGTTTCGCTTTTGCATAGGGAGGGGGAAATGTAGTCTT
ATGCAATACTCTTGTAGTCTTGCAACATGGTAACGATGAGTTAGCAACATGCCTTACAAGGAGAGAAAAA
GCACCGTGCATGCCGATTGGTGGAAGTAAGGTGGTACGATCGTGCCTTATTAGGAAGGCAACAGACGGGT
CTGACATGGATTGGACGAACCACTGAATTCCGCATTGCAGAGATATTGTATTTAAGTGCCTAGCTCGATA
CAATAAACGCCATTTGACCATTCACCACATTGGTGTGCACCTCCAAGCTGGCCGGGGATCCTCTAGGGCC
TCTGAGCTATTCCAGAAGTAGTGAAGAGGCTTTTTTGGAGGCCTAGGCTTTTGCAAAAAGCTCCGGATCG
ATCCTGAGAACTTCAGGGTGAGTTTGGGGACCCTTGATTGTTCTTTCTTTTTCGCTATTGTAAAATTCAT
GTTATATGGAGGGGGCAAAGTTTTCAGGGTGTTGTTTAGAATGGGAAGATGTCCCTTGTATCACCATGGA
CCCTCATGATAATTTTGTTTCTTTCACTTTCTACTCTGTTGACAACCATTGTCTCCTCTTATTTTCTTTT
CATTTTCTGTAACTTTTTCGTTAAACTTTAGCTTGCATTTGTAACGAATTTTTAAATTCACTTTTGTTTA
TTTGTCAGATTGTAAGTACTTTCTCTAATCACTTTTTTTTCAAGGCAATCAGGGTATATTATATTGTACT
TCAGCACAGTTTTAGAGAACAATTGTTATAATTAAATGATAAGGTAGAATATTTCTGCATATAAATTCTG
GCTGGCGTGGAAATATTCTTATTGGTAGAAACAACTACATCCTGGTCATCATCCTGCCTTTCTCTTTATG
GTTACAATGATATACACTGTTTGAGATGAGGATAAAATACTCTGAGTCCAAACCGGGCCCCTCTGCTAAC
CATGTTCATGCCTTCTTCTTTTTCCTACAGCTCCTGGGCAACGTGCTGGTTATTGTGCTGTCTCATCATT
TTGGCAAAGAATTGTAATACGACTCACTATAGGGCGAATTGATATGTCTAGATTAGATAAAAGTAAAGTG
ATTAACAGCGCATTAGAGCTGCTTAATGAGGTCGGAATCGAAGGTTTAACAACCCGTAAACTCGCCCAGA
AGCTAGGTGTAGAGCAGCCTACATTGTATTGGCATGTAAAAAATAAGCGGGCTTTGCTCGACGCCTTAGC
CATTGAGATGTTAGATAGGCACCATACTCACTTTTGCCCTTTAGAAGGGGAAAGCTGGCAAGATTTTTTA
CGTAATAACGCTAAAAGTTTTAGATGTGCTTTACTAAGTCATCGCGATGGAGCAAAAGTACATTTAGGTA
CACGGCCTACAGAAAAACAGTATGAAACTCTCGAAAATCAATTAGCCTTTTTATGCCAACAAGGTTTTTC
ACTAGAGAATGCATTATATGCACTCAGCGCTGTGGGGCATTTTACTTTAGGTTGCGTATTGGAAGATCAA
GAGCATCAAGTCGCTAAAGAAGAAAGGGAAACACCTACTACTGATAGTATGCCGCCATTATTACGACAAG
CTATCGAATTATTTGATCACCAAGGTGCAGAGCCAGCCTTCTTATTCGGCCTTGAATTGATCATATGCGG
ATTAGAAAAACAACTTAAATGTGAAAGTGGGTCCGCGTACAGCGGATCCCGGGAATTCAGATCTTATTAA
AGCAGAACTTGTTTATTGCAGCTTATAATGGTTACAAATAAAGCAATAGCATCACAAATTTCACAAATAA
AGCATTTTTTTCACTGCATTCTAGTTGTGGTTTGTCCAAACTCATCAATGTATCTTATCATGTCTGGTCG
AATCCATGGCGCAGAACTGGTAGGTATGGAAGATCCGCGTTGACATTGATTATTGACTAGTTATTAATAG
TAATCAATTACGGGGTCATTAGTTCATAGCCCATATATGGAGTTCCGCGTTACATAACTTACGGTAAATG
GCCCGCCTGGCTGACCGCCCAACGACCCCCGCCCATTGACGTCAATAATGACGTATGTTCCCATAGTAAC
GCCAATAGGGACTTTCCATTGACGTCAATGGGTGGAGTATTTACGGTAAACTGCCCACTTGGCAGTACAT
CAAGTGTATCATATGCCAAGTACGCCCCCTATTGACGTCAATGACGGTAAATGGCCCGCCTGGCATTATG
CCCAGTACATGACCTTATGGGACTTTCCTACTTGGCAGTACATCTACGTATTAGTCATCGCTATTACCAT
GGTGATGCGGTTTTGGCAGTACATCAATGGGCGTGGATAGCGGTTTGACTCACGGGGATTTCCAAGTCTC
CACCCCATTGACGTCAATGGGAGTTTGTTTTGGCACCAAAATCAACGGGACTTTCCAAAATGTCGTAACA
ACTCCGCCCCATTGACGCAAATGGGCGGTAGGCGTGTACGGTGGGAGGTCTATATAAGCAGAGCTCTCCC
TATCAGTGATAGAGATCTCCCTATCAGTGATAGAGATCGTCGACGAGCTCGTTTAGTGAACCGTCAGATC
GCCTGGAGACGCCATCCACGCTGTTTTGACCTCCATAGAAGACACCGGGACCGATCCAGCCTCCGGACTC
TAGCGTTTAAACTTAAGCTTACCACCATGGATTATAAAGACGATGATGACAAGCACCACCACCACCACCA
CGACAAGGATTGTGAAATGAAACGCACCACACTGGACAGCCCTTTGGGGAAGCTGGAGCTGTCTGGTTGT
GAGCAGGGTCTGCACGAAATAATTTTTCTGGGCAAGGGGACGTCTGCAGCTGATGCCGTGGAGGTCCCAG
CCCCCGCTGCGGTTCTCGGAGGTCCGGAGCCCCTGATACAGGCTACAGCCTGGCTGAATGCCTATTTCCA
CCAGCCCGAGGCTATCGAAGAGTTCCCCGTGCCGGCTCTTCACCATCCCGTTTTCCAGCAAGAGTCGTTC
ACCAGACAGGTGTTATGGAAGCTGCTGAAGGTTGTGAAATTCGGAGAAGTGATTTCTGAGTCACACTTAG
CAGCCCTGGTAGGCAACCCCGCAGCCACGGCAGCAGTGAATACGGCACTGGATGGCAATCCTGTCCCTAT
CCTGATCCCGTGCCACAGAGTGGTCCAGGGGGATTCGGATGTGGGGCCGTACCTTGGTGGACTGGCCGTG
AAGGAATGGCTTCTGGCCCATGAAGGCCACCGGTTGGGGAAGCCAGGCTTGGGATTCGAACTGGAGGTGC
TGTTCCAGGGCCCCGGTACCGCCATCACAAGTTTGTACAAAAAAGCAGGCACCATGTCGCTGCCTCCGGA
GAAAGCCTCCGAGCTGAAGCAGCTCATCCACCAGCAGCTGAGCAAGATGGATGTCCATGGTAGAATAAGA
GAAATCCTTGCTGAGACTATACGGGAAGAATTGGCACCTGATCAACAGCATTTATCAACAGAAGATTTGA
TCAAAGCCCTTAGACGTCGAGGAATCATTGACGATGTGATGAAAGAACTTAATTTTGTTACTGACAGTGT
TGAGCAAGAACTCCCTTCCTCTCCAAAACAACCTATTTGTTTTGATAGACAATCGACATTAAAAAAAACT
AATATTGATCCAACACGGAGGTATCTTTACCTTCAGGTTTTGGGTGGAAAAGCTTTCTTGGAACATCTGC
AAGAACCTGAGCCTTTACCTGGACAAGTTTGTTCAACGTTTACTTTATGTTTACATTATCGAAACCAACG
TTTTCGTTCTAAACCTGTTCCATGTGCCTGTGAACCAGATTTTCATGATGGCTTTTTACTTGAAGTACAC
AGAGAAAGCTTGGGTGATGGAACTAGAATGGCTGATTCAACAACAATGTTATCAATAAGTGATCCAATTC
ATATGGTGCTAATCAAAACAGACATATTTGGTGAGACGACTTTAGTAGCATCATATTTTCTGGAATGGCG
ATCGGTTTTGGGCTCAGAAAATGGAGTGACCAGTCTGACTGTGGAACTTATGGGTGTAGGCACAGAATCA
AAAGTTTCTGTGGGAATTTTAAATATAAAACTTGAAATGTATCCACCACTCAATCAAACGTTATCTCAAG
AAGTAGTGAACACACAGCTTGCTTTGGAACGTCAGAAAACTGCAGAGAAAGAGCGATTATTTCTTGTATA
TGCTAAGCAGTGGTGGAGAGAATATTTGCAAATTCGACCCTCACACAACTCACGACTGGTTAAGATTTTT
GCACAGGATGAAAATGGGATAAATAGACCAGTCTGTTCCTATGTTAAACCACTTCGAGCTGGACGGCTTC
TTGATACTCCAAGGCAAGCAGCAAGATTTGTTAATGTCCTTGGTTATGAACGAGCCCCTGTTATTGGAGG
AGGAGGTAAACAGGAGCAGTGGTGCACTCTGCTGGCCTTTCTCTGTAGAAACAAGGGTGACTGTGAAGAT
CACGCTAACCTTCTGTGCAGCCTTCTTCTTGGATATGGATTAGAAGCCTTTGTTTGTGTTGGGACCAAGG
CAAAAGGAGTACCTCATGCATGGGTTATGACTTGTGGAACTGATGGGGCCATCACTTTTTGGGAGAGTTT
AACAGGACACAGGTACATCCATAAACCTACCAATCCTGATGAACCTCCAGTTGCTGAACAGCCCAAACCA
CTGTACCCATATCGAACAATTGGTTGTGTTTTCAACCATCAGATGTTCCTGGGAAATTGTCAACCCTCTG
ATGCAGTAGAAACCTGTGTATTTGATTTGAACGATGAATCCAAATGGAAACCCATGAGTGAGGAAGCAAT
TAAATCTGTGTGTGCTCCTGGAGCTACAACATCCCTTCCTCCCTTTCCACCTCTGTGTGCATCCACAATT
GACGCGTCAGTAACAAGTAATGAAATTGAAATGCAGCTGAGGCTCCTGGTGTCAGAACACAGGAAGGATC
TTGGCCTCACTACTGTTTGGGAAGACCAGCTCTCCTACCTTTTATCACCAGCTTTGGCTTCTTATGAATT
TGAGCGTACAACAAGTATATCAGCAGGCAATGAAGAATTTCAAGATGCCATAAGAAGGGCTGTACCTGAT
GGTCACACATTTAAAGGGTTCCCAATACATTTTGTGTATAGAAATGCAAGACGTGCATTTGCCACATGTC
TTCGATCTCCTTTCTGTGAAGAAATAATCTGTTGCCGTGGAGACCAAGTGCGACTGGCAGTTCGTGTCCG
AGTATTTACTTACCCTGAATCTGCATGTGCTGTTTGGATCATGTTTGCTTGTAAATATCGCTCGGTATTA
TAGAACCCAGCTTTC
Features (pLannotate 1.2.2; 30 found; start..end, strand, type, name):
    433..1990    -  rep_origin     oriP (fragment): Epstein-Barr virus oriP replication origin (Yates et al., 2000)
   2103..2321    -  CDS            gL (fragment): GL_EBVB9 - Experimental evidence at protein level: Swiss-Prot protein existence level 1. The heterodimer glycoprotein H-glycoprotein L is required for the fusion of viral and plasma membranes leading to virus entry into the host cell. Acts as a functional inhibitor of gH and maintains gH in an inhibited form. Upon binding to host integrins, gL dissociates from gH leading to activation of the viral fusion glycoproteins gB and gH. Fusion of EBV with B-lymphocytes requires the additional receptor- binding protein gp42, which forms a complex with gH/gL. The heterodimer gH/gL targets also host EPHA
   2404..4329    -  CDS            EBNA1: Epstein-Barr nuclear antigen 1, also known as EBNA-1 crucial for latent viral infection, and for episomal amplification of vectors containing the oriP origin (Okita et al., 2013)
   4367..4711    -  CDS            BRRF2_EBVB9 (fragment): Protein inferred from homology: Swiss-Prot protein existence level 3. From Epstein-Barr virus (strain B95-8) (HHV-4) (Human herpesvirus 4).
   4714..4737    -  promoter       tet promoter (fragment): E. coli promoter for tetracycline efflux protein gene
   4850..4954    +  promoter       AmpR promoter: bla
   4955..5815    +  CDS            AmpR: β-lactamase; bla; confers resistance to ampicillin, carbenicillin, and related antibiotics
   5986..6574    +  rep_origin     ori: high-copy-number ColE1/pMB1/pBR322/pUC origin of replication
   6620..6743    -  CDS            TcR (fragment): tetracycline efflux protein; tet; confers resistance to tetracycline
   6781..7078    +  promoter       SV40 promoter: SV40 enhancer and early promoter
   7100..7498    +  CDS            BSD: blasticidin S deaminase; Aspergillus terreus BSD; confers resistance to blasticidin
   7542..7676    +  polyA_signal   SV40 poly(A) signal: SV40 polyadenylation signal
   7798..7850    -  misc_feature   bom (fragment): basis of mobility region from pBR322
   7981..8074    +  ncRNA          Retro dr1: Accession: RF00214 - Retrovirus direct repeat 1 (dr1)
   8110..8371    +  promoter       RSV promoter: Rous sarcoma virus enhancer/promoter
   8397..8457    +  promoter       SV40 promoter (fragment): SV40 early promoter
   8488..9060    +  intron         β-globin intron: intron from rabbit β-globin gene
   9115..9133    +  promoter       T7 promoter: promoter for bacteriophage T7 RNA polymerase
   9144..9764    +  CDS            tetR: TETR2_ECOLX - Experimental evidence at protein level: Swiss-Prot protein existence level 1. TetR is the repressor of the tetracycline resistance element; its N-terminal region forms a helix-turn-helix structure and binds DNA. Binding of tetracycline to TetR reduces the repressor affinity for the tetracycline resistance gene (tetA) promoter operator sites. From Escherichia coli.
   9806..9927    +  polyA_signal   SV40 poly(A) signal: SV40 polyadenylation signal
   9982..10361   +  enhancer       CMV enhancer: human cytomegalovirus immediate early enhancer
  10362..10565   +  promoter       CMV promoter: human cytomegalovirus (CMV) immediate early promoter
  10567..10586   +  promoter       PLtetO-1 promoter (fragment): modified phage lambda PL promoter with tet operator sites (Lutz and Bujard, 1997)
  10588..10607   +  promoter       PLtetO-1 promoter (fragment): modified phage lambda PL promoter with tet operator sites (Lutz and Bujard, 1997)
  10615..10648   +  promoter       TRE3GV promoter (fragment): 3rd-generation Tet-responsive promoter that can be activated by binding of Tet-On® 3G, optimized for retroviral and lentiviral vectors
  10764..10781   +  CDS            9xHis (fragment): 9xHis affinity tag
  10782..11324   +  CDS            MGMT (fragment): MGMT_HUMAN - Experimental evidence at protein level: Swiss-Prot protein existence level 1. Involved in the cellular defense against the biological effects of O6-methylguanine (O6-MeG) and O4-methylthymine (O4-MeT) in DNA. Repairs the methylated nucleobase in DNA by stoichiometrically transferring the methyl group to a cysteine residue in the enzyme. This is a suicide reaction: the enzyme is irreversibly inactivated. From Homo sapiens (Human).
  11368..11388   +  protein_bind   attB1: mutant version of attB; core recombination site for the Gateway® BP reaction BP Clonase™
  11394..13370   +  CDS            CEP76: CEP76_HUMAN - Also known as C18orf9. Experimental evidence at protein level: Swiss-Prot protein existence level 1. Centrosomal protein involved in regulation of centriole duplication. Required to limit centriole duplication to once per cell cycle by preventing centriole reduplication. From Homo sapiens (Human).
  13375..14      -  protein_bind   attB2 (across the origin): mutant version of attB; recombination site for the Gateway® BP reaction BP Clonase™
