[The description below was written by a language model from this plasmid's Addgene catalogue record and pLannotate feature annotations shown in this document.]
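Description:
pEBTetDBl-CLIP-Cep76 is an episomal, tetracycline-regulated mammalian expression plasmid of about 13.4–13.5 kb, built on the pEBTetDBl backbone. It is propagated in E. coli through a high-copy ColE1/pUC-type origin with ampicillin resistance. In mammalian cells it carries the Epstein-Barr virus oriP origin together with an EBNA1 coding sequence, an arrangement that allows the plasmid to replicate and be retained extrachromosomally in primate cells. Transfected cells are selected with blasticidin through an SV40 promoter–BSD–SV40 poly(A) cassette. Short fragments of EBV genes and pBR322 sequences (tet promoter, TcR, bom) appear to be backbone remnants rather than functional parts.

Regulation is self-contained. An RSV promoter followed by a rabbit β-globin intron drives the TetR repressor, which binds the two tet operator sites placed just downstream of the CMV enhancer/promoter (CMV-TetO2). Transcription is therefore held off until tetracycline or doxycycline releases the repressor. The regulated transcript encodes an N-terminal FLAG/His tag (only the His portion is annotated), followed by CLIP-tag, which the annotation detects as an MGMT fragment because CLIP-tag is an engineered O6-alkylguanine-DNA alkyltransferase that reacts covalently with benzylcytosine substrates. Human CEP76, a centrosomal protein that limits centriole duplication, follows and is flanked by the attB1 and attB2 sites left from Gateway cloning.

No polyadenylation signal is annotated after the insert, consistent with the depositor's comment that a poly(A) deletion gives low protein expression. The two sequence records differ by roughly 100 nt, with oriP annotated as a fragment in the sequencing result. The construct serves for inducible expression and CLIP-based labelling or chemical crosslinking of Cep76 in studies of centrosomal protein complexes.
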