Addgene plasmid #136863: pEBTetDBl-CLIP-Cep76
Purpose: Mammalian expression of the centrosomal protein Cep76 N-terminally fused to CLIP-tag
Depositing lab: Kai Johnsson. Depositing organization: Swiss Federal Institute of Technology (EPFL). Publication: Selective chemical crosslinking reveals a Cep57-Cep63-Cep152 centrosomal complex. Lukinavicius G, Lavogina D, Orpinell M, Umezawa K, Reymond L, Garin N, Gonczy P, Johnsson K. Curr Biol. 2013 Feb 4;23(3):265-70. doi: 10.1016/j.cub.2012.12.030. Epub 2013 Jan 17. PubMed 23333316.
Backbone
  Vector backbone: pEBTetDBl
  Backbone size w/o insert (bp): 10639
  Vector type: Mammalian Expression
  Selectable markers: Blasticidin
Growth in bacteria
  Bacterial resistance: Ampicillin, 100 μg/mL
  Growth temperature: 37°C
  Growth strain: DH5alpha
  Copy number: High Copy
Gene/Insert
  Gene/Insert name: CLIP-Cep76
  Species: H. sapiens (human), Synthetic
  Insert size (bp): 2853
  Entrez Gene: CEP76 (a.k.a. C18orf9, HsT1705)
  Promoter: CMV-TetO2
  Tag / fusion protein: FLAG-tag / His-tag (N terminal on insert)
  Cloning method: Gateway Cloning
  Sequencing primers: 5′ CMV_Fwd
Terms and licenses: Academic/Nonprofit Terms; Industry Terms: Not Available to Industry
Depositor comments: PolyAdenylation RNA deletion - low protein expression level
How to cite: pEBTetDBl-CLIP-Cep76 was a gift from Kai Johnsson (Addgene plasmid # 136863 ; http://n2t.net/addgene:136863 ; RRID:Addgene_136863)
