>Addgene plasmid #136863 | pEBTetDBl-CLIP-Cep76 | depositor partial sequence | sequence record 264155 | Insert
ATGGGCGGTAGGCGTGTACGGTGGGAGGTCTATATAAGCAGAGCTCTCCCTATCAGTGATAGAGATCTCC
CTATCAGTGATAGAGATCGTCGACGAGCTCGTTTAGTGAACCGTCAGATCGCCTGGAGACGCCATCCACG
CTGTTTTGACCTCCATAGAAGACACCGGGACCGATCCAGCCTCCGGACTCTAGCGTTTAAACTTAAGCTT
ACCACCATGGATTATAAAGACGATGATGACAAGCACCACCACCACCACCACGACAAGGATTGTGAAATGA
AACGCACCACACTGGACAGCCCTTTGGGGAAGCTGGAGCTGTCTGGTTGTGAGCAGGGTCTGCACGAAAT
AATTTTTCTGGGCAAGGGGACGTCTGCAGCTGATGCCGTGGAGGTCCCAGCCCCCGCTGCGGTTCTCGGA
GGTCCGGAGCCCCTGATACAGGCTACAGCCTGGCTGAATGCCTATTTCCACCAGCCCGAGGCTATCGAAG
AGTTCCCCGTGCCGGCTCTTCACCATCCCGTTTTCCAGCAAGAGTCGTTCACCAGACAGGTGTTATGGAA
GCTGCTGAAGGTTGTGAAATTCGGAGAAGTGATTTCTGAGTCACACTTAGCAGCCCTGGTAGGCAACCCC
GCAGCCACGGCAGCAGTGAATACGGCACTGGATGGCAATCCTGTCCCTATCCTGATCCCGTGCCACAGAG
TGGTCCAGGGGGATTCGGATGTGGGGCCGTACCTTGGTGGACTGGCCGTGAAGGAATGGCTTCTGGCCCA
TGAAGGCCACCGGTTGGGGAAGCCAGGCTTGGGATTCGAACTGGAGGTGCTGTTCCAGGGCCCCGGTACC
GCCATCACAAGTTTGTACAAAAAAGCAGGCACCATGTCGCTGCCTCCGGAGAAAGCCTCCGAGCTGAAGC
AGCTCATCCACCAGCAGCTGAGCAAGATGGATGTCCATGGTAGAATAAGAGAAATCCTTGCTGAGACTAT
ACGGGAAGAATTGGCACCTGATCAACAGCATTTATCAACAGAAGATTTGATCAAAGCCCTTAGACGTCGA
GGAATCATTGACGATGTGATGAAAGAACTTAATTTTGTTACTGACAGTGTTGAGCAAGAACTCCCTTCCT
CTCCAAAACAACCTATTTGTTTTGATAGACAATCGACATTAAAAAAAACTAATATTGATCCAACACGGAG
GTATCTTTACCTTCAGGTTTTGGGTGGAAAAGCTTTCTTGGAACATCTGCAAGAACCTGAGCCTTTACCT
GGACAAGTTTGTTCAACGTTTACTTTATGTTTACATTATCGAAACCAACGTTTTCGTTCTAAACCTGTTC
CATGTGCCTGTGAACCAGATTTTCATGATGGCTTTTTACTTGAAGTACACAGAGAAAGCTTGGGTGATGG
AACTAGAATGGCTGATTCAACAACAATGTTATCAATAAGTGATCCAATTCATATGGTGCTAATCAAAACA
GACATATTTGGTGAGACGACTTTAGTAGCATCATATTTTCTGGAATGGCGATCGGTTTTGGGCTCAGAAA
ATGGAGTGACCAGTCTGACTGTGGAACTTATGGGTGTAGGCACAGAATCAAAAGTTTCTGTGGGAATTTT
AAATATAAAACTTGAAATGTATCCACCACTCAATCAAACGTTATCTCAAGAAGTAGTGAACACACAGCTT
GCTTTGGAACGTCAGAAAACTGCAGAGAAAGAGCGATTATTTCTTGTATATGCTAAGCAGTGGTGGAGAG
AATATTTGCAAATTCGACCCTCACACAACTCACGACTGGTTAAGATTTTTGCACAGGATGAAAATGGGAT
AAATAGACCAGTCTGTTCCTATGTTAAACCACTTCGAGCTGGACGGCTTCTTGATACTCCAAGGCAAGCA
GCAAGATTTGTTAATGTCCTTGGTTATGAACGAGCCCCTGTTATTGGAGGAGGAGGTAAACAGGAGCAGT
GGTGCACTCTGCTGGCCTTTCTCTGTAGAAACAAGGGTGACTGTGAAGATCACGCTAACCTTCTGTGCAG
CCTTCTTCTTGGATATGGATTAGAAGCCTTTGTTTGTGTTGGGACCAAGGCAAAAGGAGTACCTCATGCA
TGGGTTATGACTTGTGGAACTGATGGGGCCATCACTTTTTGGGAGAGTTTAACAGGACACAGGTACATCC
ATAAACCTACCAATCCTGATGAACCTCCAGTTGCTGAACAGCCCAAACCACTGTACCCATATCGAACAAT
TGGTTGTGTTTTCAACCATCAGATGTTCCTGGGAAATTGTCAACCCTCTGATGCAGTAGAAACCTGTGTA
TTTGATTTGAACGATGAATCCAAATGGAAACCCATGAGTGAGGAAGCAATTAAATCTGTGTGTGCTCCTG
GAGCTACAACATCCCTTCCTCCCTTTCCACCTCTGTGTGCATCCACAATTGACGCGTCAGTAACAAGTAA
TGAAATTGAAATGCAGCTGAGGCTCCTGGTGTCAGAACACAGGAAGGATCTTGGCCTCACTACTGTTTGG
GAAGACCAGCTCTCCTACCTTTTATCACCAGCTTTGGCTTCTTATGAATTTGAGCGTACAACAAGTATAT
CAGCAGGCAATGAAGAATTTCAAGATGCCATAAGAAGGGCTGTACCTGATGGTCACACATTTAAAGGGTT
CCCAATACATTTTGTGTATAGAAATGCAAGACGTGCATTTGCCACATGTCTTCGATCTCCTTTCTGTGAA
GAAATAATCTGTTGCCGTGGAGACCAAGTGCGACTGGCAGTTCGTGTCCGAGTATTTACTTACCCTGAAT
CTGCATGTGCTGTTTGGATCATGTTTGCTTGTAAATATCGCTCGGTATTATAG
